Addgene plasmid #192727: pDONR221-sh3bgr
Purpose: Gateway entry vector encoding zebrafish sh3bgr
Depositing lab: Summer Thyme. Depositing organization: University of Alabama at Birmingham.
Backbone
  Vector backbone: pDONR221
  Backbone manufacturer: Invitrogen
  Vector type: Gateway Entry Vector
Growth in bacteria
  Bacterial resistance: Kanamycin, 50 μg/mL
  Growth temperature: 37°C
  Growth strain: DH5alpha
  Copy number: High Copy
Gene/Insert
  Gene/Insert name: sh3bgr
  Species: D. rerio (zebrafish)
  Insert size (bp): 591
  Entrez Gene: zgc:100896
  Promoter: None
  Cloning method: Gateway Cloning
  Sequencing primers: 5′ M13 forward; 3′ M13 reverse
Terms and licenses: Academic/Nonprofit Terms; Industry Terms: Not Available to Industry
Depositor comments: cDNA encodes NP_001349405.1; homolog of human SH3BGR
How to cite: pDONR221-sh3bgr was a gift from Summer Thyme (Addgene plasmid # 192727 ; http://n2t.net/addgene:192727 ; RRID:Addgene_192727)
