[The description below was written by a language model from this plasmid's Addgene catalogue record and pLannotate feature annotations shown in this document.]
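Description:
pDONR221-sh3bgr is a Gateway entry clone built on the Invitrogen pDONR221 backbone, carrying the zebrafish (Danio rerio) sh3bgr coding sequence, a homolog of human SH3BGR. The full sequenced plasmid is about 3.2 kb. It is maintained in E. coli as a high-copy plasmid through a ColE1/pUC-type origin of replication and is selected with kanamycin via an aminoglycoside phosphotransferase (KanR) gene.

The 591 bp cDNA insert sits between attL1 and attL2, the recombination sites produced when an attB-flanked fragment is recombined into a donor vector. These sites allow the open reading frame to be moved directionally into any attR-containing destination vector by an LR Clonase reaction. The automated annotation labels part of the insert as a fragment matching mouse Sh3bgr. This reflects protein similarity to the best-characterised database homolog rather than the source species, which the record gives as zebrafish. As is usual for an entry vector, there is no promoter driving the insert, so expression depends on the destination vector chosen. rrnB T1 and T2 transcription terminators lie upstream of the attL1 site and help insulate the cloned sequence from read-through transcription from the backbone. A T7 promoter lies just outside attL2, oriented towards the insert. Short lacI and lacZα fragments are backbone remnants with no functional role. M13 forward and reverse priming sites flanking the cassette are recorded for sequence verification.

The construct serves as a shuttle source of zebrafish sh3bgr for generating expression constructs by Gateway recombination. The record does not specify particular downstream applications.
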