Features (pLannotate 1.2.2; 10 found; start..end, strand, type, name):
    121..213     +  CDS            lacI (fragment): lac repressor; lacI; The lac repressor binds to the lac operator to inhibit transcription in E. coli. This inhibition can be relieved by adding lactose or isopropyl-β-D-thiogalactopyranoside (IPTG).
    268..295     -  terminator     rrnB T2 terminator: transcription terminator T2 from the E. coli rrnB gene
    427..470     +  terminator     rrnB T1 terminator: Escherichia coli rrnB; transcription terminator T1 from the E. coli rrnB gene
    517..553     -  CDS            lacZα (fragment): LacZα fragment of β-galactosidase; lacZ fragment
    569..668     +  protein_bind   attL1: mutant version of attL; recombination site for the Gateway® LR reaction LR Clonase™
    686..1180    +  CDS            Sh3bgr (fragment): SH3BG_MOUSE - Experimental evidence at protein level: Swiss-Prot protein existence level 1. From Mus musculus (Mouse).
   1278..1377    -  protein_bind   attL2: mutant version of attL; recombination site for the Gateway® LR reaction LR Clonase™
   1395..1413    -  promoter       T7 promoter: promoter for bacteriophage T7 RNA polymerase
   1547..2356    +  CDS            KanR: aminoglycoside phosphotransferase; aph(3')-Ia; confers resistance to kanamycin in bacteria or G418 (Geneticin®) in eukaryotes
   2503..3091    +  rep_origin     ori: high-copy-number ColE1/pMB1/pBR322/pUC origin of replication
>Addgene plasmid #192727 | pDONR221-sh3bgr | addgene full sequence | sequence record 377342 | Addgene NGS Result
CTTTCCTGCGTTATCCCCTGATTCTGTGGATAACCGTATTACCGCCTTTGAGTGAGCTGATACCGCTCGC
CGCAGCCGAACGACCGAGCGCAGCGAGTCAGTGAGCGAGGAAGCGGAAGAGCGCCCAATACGCAAACCGC
CTCTCCCCGCGCGTTGGCCGATTCATTAATGCAGCTGGCACGACAGGTTTCCCGACTGGAAAGCGGGCAG
TGAGCGCAACGCAATTAATACGCGTACCGCTAGCCAGGAAGAGTTTGTAGAAACGCAAAAAGGCCATCCG
TCAGGATGGCCTTCTGCTTAGTTTGATGCCTGGCAGTTTATGGCGGGCGTCCTGCCCGCCACCCTCCGGG
CCGTTGCTTCACAACGTTCAAATCCGCTCCCGGCGGATTTGTCCTACTCAGGAGAGCGTTCACCGACAAA
CAACAGATAAAACGAAAGGCCCAGTCTTCCGACTGAGCCTTTCGTTTTATTTGATGCCTGGCAGTTCCCT
ACTCTCGCGTTAACGCTAGCATGGATGTTTTCCCAGTCACGACGTTGTAAAACGACGGCCAGTCTTAAGC
TCGGGCCCCAAATAATGATTTTATTTTGACTGATAGTGACCTGTTCGTTGCAACAAATTGATGAGCAATG
CTTTTTTATAATGCCAACTTTGTACAAAAAAGCAGGCTTCGAAGGAGATACCACCATGGTCATTAAAGTC
TTCCTGGCATCCTCCTCGGGATCGACGGCGATCAAAAAGAAGCAGCAAGATGTTGTCGGCTTTCTTGAGG
CTCTTAAAATCGATTACGCACAGCTTGACATTGCTTCAAATGAGGATAACCGAGCGTGGATGAGGGAAAA
TGTTCCCGGAGAAAAGAAGCCCACCAATGGAATTCCTCTTCCTCCACAGATTTTCAACGAGGAGATGTAT
TGTGGGGACTACGACACATTCTTTGATGCTAAAGAGGACAACACAGTCTATGAATTTTTGGGTCTGACTC
CTCCACCTGGATCTAAGGAGGCACAACAAGCTGAAAATTCACAAAAGCTTCAGAACGGATCTGTCACAGA
AGAGCATCCTGATGATGACACAACAAAAATAGAACTCAAAGAGGCTGAGCAAAATGGAGATGCACACACA
GCAGAGCTGGAGGAAGACGAAGAGAGCAAGAACGCAGAGACAGACGCTCAAGATGAGAACGAGGAAGAGG
AGGAACCTGCGGAAGAAGAGGAAGAGAGTAGAAAGCCAGCTGAGGAGGAAGAGCAGGAAGAAGCAGAAGG
AGATAAGGAAGACTAGGACCCAGCTTTCTTGTACAAAGTTGGCATTATAAGAAAGCATTGCTTATCAATT
TGTTGCAACGAACAGGTCACTATCAGTCAAAATAAAATCATTATTTGCCATCCAGCTGATATCCCCTATA
GTGAGTCGTATTACATGGTCATAGCTGTTTCCTGGCAGCTCTGGCCCGTGTCTCAAAATCTCTGATGTTA
CATTGCACAAGATAAAAATATATCATCATGAACAATAAAACTGTCTGCTTACATAAACAGTAATACAAGG
GGTGTTATGAGCCATATTCAACGGGAAACGTCGAGGCCGCGATTAAATTCCAACATGGATGCTGATTTAT
ATGGGTATAAATGGGCTCGCGATAATGTCGGGCAATCAGGTGCGACAATCTATCGCTTGTATGGGAAGCC
CGATGCGCCAGAGTTGTTTCTGAAACATGGCAAAGGTAGCGTTGCCAATGATGTTACAGATGAGATGGTC
AGACTAAACTGGCTGACGGAATTTATGCCTCTTCCGACCATCAAGCATTTTATCCGTACTCCTGATGATG
CATGGTTACTCACCACTGCGATCCCCGGAAAAACAGCATTCCAGGTATTAGAAGAATATCCTGATTCAGG
TGAAAATATTGTTGATGCGCTGGCAGTGTTCCTGCGCCGGTTGCATTCGATTCCTGTTTGTAATTGTCCT
TTTAACAGCGATCGCGTATTTCGTCTCGCTCAGGCGCAATCACGAATGAATAACGGTTTGGTTGATGCGA
GTGATTTTGATGACGAGCGTAATGGCTGGCCTGTTGAACAAGTCTGGAAAGAAATGCATAAACTTTTGCC
ATTCTCACCGGATTCAGTCGTCACTCATGGTGATTTCTCACTTGATAACCTTATTTTTGACGAGGGGAAA
TTAATAGGTTGTATTGATGTTGGACGAGTCGGAATCGCAGACCGATACCAGGATCTTGCCATCCTATGGA
ACTGCCTCGGTGAGTTTTCTCCTTCATTACAGAAACGGCTTTTTCAAAAATATGGTATTGATAATCCTGA
TATGAATAAATTGCAGTTTCATTTGATGCTCGATGAGTTTTTCTAATCAGAATTGGTTAATTGGTTGTAA
CACTGGCAGAGCATTACGCTGACTTGACGGGACGGCGCAAGCTCATGACCAAAATCCCTTAACGTGAGTT
ACGCGTCGTTCCACTGAGCGTCAGACCCCGTAGAAAAGATCAAAGGATCTTCTTGAGATCCTTTTTTTCT
GCGCGTAATCTGCTGCTTGCAAACAAAAAAACCACCGCTACCAGCGGTGGTTTGTTTGCCGGATCAAGAG
CTACCAACTCTTTTTCCGAAGGTAACTGGCTTCAGCAGAGCGCAGATACCAAATACTGTTCTTCTAGTGT
AGCCGTAGTTAGGCCACCACTTCAAGAACTCTGTAGCACCGCCTACATACCTCGCTCTGCTAATCCTGTT
ACCAGTGGCTGCTGCCAGTGGCGATAAGTCGTGTCTTACCGGGTTGGACTCAAGACGATAGTTACCGGAT
AAGGCGCAGCGGTCGGGCTGAACGGGGGGTTCGTGCACACAGCCCAGCTTGGAGCGAACGACCTACACCG
AACTGAGATACCTACAGCGTGAGCTATGAGAAAGCGCCACGCTTCCCGAAGGGAGAAAGGCGGACAGGTA
TCCGGTAAGCGGCAGGGTCGGAACAGGAGAGCGCACGAGGGAGCTTCCAGGGGGAAACGCCTGGTATCTT
TATAGTCCTGTCGGGTTTCGCCACCTCTGACTTGAGCGTCGATTTTTGTGATGCTCGTCAGGGGGGCGGA
GCCTATGGAAAAACGCCAGCAACGCGGCCTTTTTACGGTTCCTGGCCTTTTGCTGGCCTTTTGCTCACAT
GTT
